>Addgene plasmid #121348 | pUC57-Kan_GY11_00108681 | depositor full sequence | sequence record 231422 | pUC57-Kan_GY11_00108681 sequence 3049 bps
TCGCGCGTTTCGGTGATGACGGTGAAAACCTCTGACACATGCAGCTCCCGGAGACGGTCACAGCTTGTCT
GTAAGCGGATGCCGGGAGCAGACAAGCCCGTCAGGGCGCGTCAGCGGGTGTTGGCGGGTGTCGGGGCTGG
CTTAACTATGCGGCATCAGAGCAGATTGTACTGAGAGTGCACCATATGCGGTGTGAAATACCGCACAGAT
GCGTAAGGAGAAAATACCGCATCAGGCGCCATTCGCCATTCAGGCTGCGCAACTGTTGGGAAGGGCGATC
GGTGCGGGCCTCTTCGCTATTACGCCAGCTGGCGAAAGGGGGATGTGCTGCAAGGCGATTAAGTTGGGTA
ACGCCAGGGTTTTCCCAGTCACGACGTTGTAAAACGACGGCCAGTGAATTGACGCGTATTGGGATGGAAC
TTGGTCTCTAATGGCTGGTTGTATTGGTTGTGCTCCATCTGCTCCAAAAGAATATGATTGTGCTGTTGAA
ATTAGACATAAAGAATTGGAAGAACCATTTTTGGAAATTCATGCTAAATTTAATGATGTTATTCCAATTG
GTGTTGGTTTGGAAACTAGAAGAATTTGGTTGTGGCAATGTTCTGTTTTGTGTGATGATGTTCCAGCTTA
TTGGATTTTGAAAACTTGGGCTTTGAGAGAATTGCCATCTATTACTCCAGAATATCATAAAGAATGTATT
GATAAAGCTCATGAAGCTAAAGGTTCTAAATCTAAAGGTTCTAAATCTAAAGGTTCTAAATCTAAAGGTT
CTAAATCTAAAGGTTCTAAATCTAAAGGTTCTAAATCTAAAGGTCATTGAGCTTAGAGACCAAGTTCCAT
CCCAATGGCGCGCCGAGCTTGGCTCGAGCATGGTCATAGCTGTTTCCTGTGTGAAATTGTTATCCGCTCA
CAATTCCACACAACATACGAGCCGGAAGCATAAAGTGTAAAGCCTGGGGTGCCTAATGAGTGAGCTAACT
CACATTAATTGCGTTGCGCTCACTGCCCGCTTTCCAGTCGGGAAACCTGTCGTGCCAGCTGCATTAATGA
ATCGGCCAACGCGCGGGGAGAGGCGGTTTGCGTATTGGGCGCTCTTCCGCTTCCTCGCTCACTGACTCGC
TGCGCTCGGTCGTTCGGCTGCGGCGAGCGGTATCAGCTCACTCAAAGGCGGTAATACGGTTATCCACAGA
ATCAGGGGATAACGCAGGAAAGAACATGTGAGCAAAAGGCCAGCAAAAGGCCAGGAACCGTAAAAAGGCC
GCGTTGCTGGCGTTTTTCCATAGGCTCCGCCCCCCTGACGAGCATCACAAAAATCGACGCTCAAGTCAGA
GGTGGCGAAACCCGACAGGACTATAAAGATACCAGGCGTTTCCCCCTGGAAGCTCCCTCGTGCGCTCTCC
TGTTCCGACCCTGCCGCTTACCGGATACCTGTCCGCCTTTCTCCCTTCGGGAAGCGTGGCGCTTTCTCAT
AGCTCACGCTGTAGGTATCTCAGTTCGGTGTAGGTCGTTCGCTCCAAGCTGGGCTGTGTGCACGAACCCC
CCGTTCAGCCCGACCGCTGCGCCTTATCCGGTAACTATCGTCTTGAGTCCAACCCGGTAAGACACGACTT
ATCGCCACTGGCAGCAGCCACTGGTAACAGGATTAGCAGAGCGAGGTATGTAGGCGGTGCTACAGAGTTC
TTGAAGTGGTGGCCTAACTACGGCTACACTAGAAGAACAGTATTTGGTATCTGCGCTCTGCTGAAGCCAG
TTACCTTCGGAAAAAGAGTTGGTAGCTCTTGATCCGGCAAACAAACCACCGCTGGTAGCGGTGGTTTTTT
TGTTTGCAAGCAGCAGATTACGCGCAGAAAAAAAGGATCTCAAGAAGATCCTTTGATCTTTTCTACGGGG
TCTGACGCTCAGTGGAACGAAAACTCACGTTAAGGGATTTTGGTCATGAGATTATCAAAAAGGATCTTCA
CCTAGATCCTTTTAAATTAAAAATGAAGTTTTAAATCAATCTAAAGTATATATGAGTAAACTTGGTCTGA
CAGTTAGAAAAACTCATCGAGCATCAAATGAAACTGCAATTTATTCATATCAGGATTATCAATACCATAT
TTTTGAAAAAGCCGTTTCTGTAATGAAGGAGAAAACTCACCGAGGCAGTTCCATAGGATGGCAAGATCCT
GGTATCGGTCTGCGATTCCGACTCGTCCAACATCAATACAACCTATTAATTTCCCCTCGTCAAAAATAAG
GTTATCAAGTGAGAAATCACCATGAGTGACGACTGAATCCGGTGAGAATGGCAAAAGTTTATGCATTTCT
TTCCAGACTTGTTCAACAGGCCAGCCATTACGCTCGTCATCAAAATCACTCGCATCAACCAAACCGTTAT
TCATTCGTGATTGCGCCTGAGCGAGACGAAATACGCGATCGCTGTTAAAAGGACAATTACAAACAGGAAT
CGAATGCAACCGGCGCAGGAACACTGCCAGCGCATCAACAATATTTTCACCTGAATCAGGATATTCTTCT
AATACCTGGAATGCTGTTTTCCCAGGGATCGCAGTGGTGAGTAACCATGCATCATCAGGAGTACGGATAA
AATGCTTGATGGTCGGAAGAGGCATAAATTCCGTCAGCCAGTTTAGTCTGACCATCTCATCTGTAACATC
ATTGGCAACGCTACCTTTGCCATGTTTCAGAAACAACTCTGGCGCATCGGGCTTCCCATACAATCGATAG
ATTGTCGCACCTGATTGCCCGACATTATCGCGAGCCCATTTATACCCATATAAATCAGCATCCATGTTGG
AATTTAATCGCGGCCTAGAGCAAGACGTTTCCCGTTGAATATGGCTCATACTCTTCCTTTTTCAATATTA
TTGAAGCATTTATCAGGGTTATTGTCTCATGAGCGGATACATATTTGAATGTATTTAGAAAAATAAACAA
ATAGGGGTTCCGCGCACATTTCCCCGAAAAGTGCCACCTGACGTCTAAGAAACCATTATTATCATGACAT
TAACCTATAAAAATAGGCGTATCACGAGGCCCTTTCGTC
Features (pLannotate 1.2.2; 10 found; start..end, strand, type, name):
    137..236     +  misc_feature   bom (fragment): basis of mobility region from pBR322
    242..399     -  CDS            lacZα (fragment): LacZα fragment of β-galactosidase; lacZ fragment
    897..913     -  protein_bind   lac operator: The lac repressor binds to the lac operator to inhibit transcription in E. coli. This inhibition can be relieved by adding lactose or isopropyl-β-D-thiogalactopyranoside (IPTG). lac repressor encoded by lacI
    921..951     -  promoter       lac promoter: promoter for the E. coli lac operon
    966..987     -  protein_bind   CAP binding site: CAP binding activates transcription in the presence of cAMP. E. coli catabolite activator protein
   1000..1092    -  CDS            lacI (fragment): lac repressor; lacI; The lac repressor binds to the lac operator to inhibit transcription in E. coli. This inhibition can be relieved by adding lactose or isopropyl-β-D-thiogalactopyranoside (IPTG).
   1275..1863    -  rep_origin     ori: high-copy-number ColE1/pMB1/pBR322/pUC origin of replication
   2034..2849    -  CDS            KanR: aminoglycoside phosphotransferase; aph(3')-Ia; confers resistance to kanamycin in bacteria or G418 (Geneticin®) in eukaryotes
   2850..2954    -  promoter       AmpR promoter: bla
   3049..35      +  CDS            rop (fragment) (across the origin): Rop protein, which maintains plasmids at low copy number; rop
