[The description below was written by a language model from this plasmid's Addgene catalogue record and pLannotate feature annotations shown in this document.]
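Description:
pUC57-Kan_GY11_00108681 is a Level 0 Golden Gate-compatible module plasmid built on the small, high-copy pUC57-Kan cloning backbone and maintained in E. coli. It replicates from a ColE1/pUC-type origin and is selected with kanamycin through an aph(3')-Ia aminoglycoside phosphotransferase gene, which the annotation places downstream of the bla (AmpR) promoter. The remaining backbone annotations are pBR322/pUC remnants: short fragments of bom, rop and lacI, plus the lac regulatory region (CAP binding site, lac promoter, lac operator) reading into a lacZα fragment.

The insert, GY11_00108681, is a sequence from the rice blast fungus Magnaporthe oryzae, recorded in the mutation field rather than as a species entry, and belongs to a clone resource of M. oryzae effectors. It was placed at the EcoRV site of the polylinker, and M13 forward and reverse primers flank it for sequence verification. The feature table does not annotate the insert, but an unannotated gap of roughly 500 nt lies between the lac operator and the lacZα fragment. This fits an insertion that interrupts lacZα, and the full 3,049 nt sequence exceeds the stated 2,626 bp backbone by about 420 bp. lacZ is listed as a selectable marker, in line with blue/white screening in this backbone.

As a Level 0 part, the plasmid carries no eukaryotic promoter, tag or terminator of its own. It is meant as a donor from which the effector sequence is released by a type IIS restriction enzyme and assembled with other modules into higher-level expression constructs. The record does not state which enzyme or overhangs are used, or whether the insert includes the native signal peptide or a stop codon.
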