Addgene plasmid #121348: pUC57-Kan_GY11_00108681
Purpose: Level 0 Golden-Gate compatible vector
Depositing lab: Sophien Kamoun. Depositing organization: Sainsbury Laboratory, Norwich. Publication: A Clone Resource of Magnaporthe oryzae Effectors That Share Sequence and Structural Similarities Across Host-Specific Lineages. Petit-Houdenot Y, Langner T, Harant A, Win J, Kamoun S. Mol Plant Microbe Interact. 2020 Aug;33(8):1032-1035. doi: 10.1094/MPMI-03-20-0052-A. Epub 2020 Jun 22. PubMed 32460610.
Backbone
  Vector backbone: pUC57-Kan
  Backbone size w/o insert (bp): 2626
  Vector type: Golden Gate
  Selectable markers: lacZ
Growth in bacteria
  Bacterial resistance: Kanamycin, 50 μg/mL
  Growth temperature: 37°C
  Growth strain: DH5alpha
  Copy number: High Copy
Gene/Insert
  Gene/Insert name: GY11_00108681
  Mutation: Magnaporthe oryzae
  Cloning method: Restriction Enzyme; 5′ cloning site EcoRV (unknown if destroyed); 3′ cloning site EcoRV (unknown if destroyed)
  Sequencing primers: 5′ M13Fw; 3′ M13Rv
Terms and licenses: Academic/Nonprofit Terms; Industry Terms: Not Available to Industry
How to cite: pUC57-Kan_GY11_00108681 was a gift from Sophien Kamoun (Addgene plasmid # 121348 ; http://n2t.net/addgene:121348 ; RRID:Addgene_121348)
