>Addgene plasmid #121348 | pUC57-Kan_GY11_00108681 | depositor partial sequence | sequence record 230948 | GY11_00108681
TTGGTCTCTAATGGCTGGTTGTATTGGTTGTGCTCCATCTGCTCCAAAAGAATATGATTGTGCTGTTGAA
ATTAGACATAAAGAATTGGAAGAACCATTTTTGGAAATTCATGCTAAATTTAATGATGTTATTCCAATTG
GTGTTGGTTTGGAAACTAGAAGAATTTGGTTGTGGCAATGTTCTGTTTTGTGTGATGATGTTCCAGCTTA
TTGGATTTTGAAAACTTGGGCTTTGAGAGAATTGCCATCTATTACTCCAGAATATCATAAAGAATGTATT
GATAAAGCTCATGAAGCTAAAGGTTCTAAATCTAAAGGTTCTAAATCTAAAGGTTCTAAATCTAAAGGTT
CTAAATCTAAAGGTTCTAAATCTAAAGGTTCTAAATCTAAAGGTCATTGAGCTTAGAGACCAA
