>Addgene plasmid #121348 | pUC57-Kan_GY11_00108681 | depositor partial sequence | sequence record 230949 | empty_vector
TCGCGCGTTTCGGTGATGACGGTGAAAACCTCTGACACATGCAGCTCCCGGAGACGGTCACAGCTTGTCT
GTAAGCGGATGCCGGGAGCAGACAAGCCCGTCAGGGCGCGTCAGCGGGTGTTGGCGGGTGTCGGGGCTGG
CTTAACTATGCGGCATCAGAGCAGATTGTACTGAGAGTGCACCATATGCGGTGTGAAATACCGCACAGAT
GCGTAAGGAGAAAATACCGCATCAGGCGCCATTCGCCATTCAGGCTGCGCAACTGTTGGGAAGGGCGATC
GGTGCGGGCCTCTTCGCTATTACGCCAGCTGGCGAAAGGGGGATGTGCTGCAAGGCGATTAAGTTGGGTA
ACGCCAGGGTTTTCCCAGTCACGACGTTGTAAAACGACGGCCAGTGAATTGACGCGTATTGGGATATCCC
AATGGCGCGCCGAGCTTGGCTCGAGCATGGTCATAGCTGTTTCCTGTGTGAAATTGTTATCCGCTCACAA
TTCCACACAACATACGAGCCGGAAGCATAAAGTGTAAAGCCTGGGGTGCCTAATGAGTGAGCTAACTCAC
ATTAATTGCGTTGCGCTCACTGCCCGCTTTCCAGTCGGGAAACCTGTCGTGCCAGCTGCATTAATGAATC
GGCCAACGCGCGGGGAGAGGCGGTTTGCGTATTGGGCGCTCTTCCGCTTCCTCGCTCACTGACTCGCTGC
GCTCGGTCGTTCGGCTGCGGCGAGCGGTATCAGCTCACTCAAAGGCGGTAATACGGTTATCCACAGAATC
AGGGGATAACGCAGGAAAGAACATGTGAGCAAAAGGCCAGCAAAAGGCCAGGAACCGTAAAAAGGCCGCG
TTGCTGGCGTTTTTCCATAGGCTCCGCCCCCCTGACGAGCATCACAAAAATCGACGCTCAAGTCAGAGGT
GGCGAAACCCGACAGGACTATAAAGATACCAGGCGTTTCCCCCTGGAAGCTCCCTCGTGCGCTCTCCTGT
TCCGACCCTGCCGCTTACCGGATACCTGTCCGCCTTTCTCCCTTCGGGAAGCGTGGCGCTTTCTCATAGC
TCACGCTGTAGGTATCTCAGTTCGGTGTAGGTCGTTCGCTCCAAGCTGGGCTGTGTGCACGAACCCCCCG
TTCAGCCCGACCGCTGCGCCTTATCCGGTAACTATCGTCTTGAGTCCAACCCGGTAAGACACGACTTATC
GCCACTGGCAGCAGCCACTGGTAACAGGATTAGCAGAGCGAGGTATGTAGGCGGTGCTACAGAGTTCTTG
AAGTGGTGGCCTAACTACGGCTACACTAGAAGAACAGTATTTGGTATCTGCGCTCTGCTGAAGCCAGTTA
CCTTCGGAAAAAGAGTTGGTAGCTCTTGATCCGGCAAACAAACCACCGCTGGTAGCGGTGGTTTTTTTGT
TTGCAAGCAGCAGATTACGCGCAGAAAAAAAGGATCTCAAGAAGATCCTTTGATCTTTTCTACGGGGTCT
GACGCTCAGTGGAACGAAAACTCACGTTAAGGGATTTTGGTCATGAGATTATCAAAAAGGATCTTCACCT
AGATCCTTTTAAATTAAAAATGAAGTTTTAAATCAATCTAAAGTATATATGAGTAAACTTGGTCTGACAG
TTAGAAAAACTCATCGAGCATCAAATGAAACTGCAATTTATTCATATCAGGATTATCAATACCATATTTT
TGAAAAAGCCGTTTCTGTAATGAAGGAGAAAACTCACCGAGGCAGTTCCATAGGATGGCAAGATCCTGGT
ATCGGTCTGCGATTCCGACTCGTCCAACATCAATACAACCTATTAATTTCCCCTCGTCAAAAATAAGGTT
ATCAAGTGAGAAATCACCATGAGTGACGACTGAATCCGGTGAGAATGGCAAAAGTTTATGCATTTCTTTC
CAGACTTGTTCAACAGGCCAGCCATTACGCTCGTCATCAAAATCACTCGCATCAACCAAACCGTTATTCA
TTCGTGATTGCGCCTGAGCGAGACGAAATACGCGATCGCTGTTAAAAGGACAATTACAAACAGGAATCGA
ATGCAACCGGCGCAGGAACACTGCCAGCGCATCAACAATATTTTCACCTGAATCAGGATATTCTTCTAAT
ACCTGGAATGCTGTTTTCCCAGGGATCGCAGTGGTGAGTAACCATGCATCATCAGGAGTACGGATAAAAT
GCTTGATGGTCGGAAGAGGCATAAATTCCGTCAGCCAGTTTAGTCTGACCATCTCATCTGTAACATCATT
GGCAACGCTACCTTTGCCATGTTTCAGAAACAACTCTGGCGCATCGGGCTTCCCATACAATCGATAGATT
GTCGCACCTGATTGCCCGACATTATCGCGAGCCCATTTATACCCATATAAATCAGCATCCATGTTGGAAT
TTAATCGCGGCCTAGAGCAAGACGTTTCCCGTTGAATATGGCTCATACTCTTCCTTTTTCAATATTATTG
AAGCATTTATCAGGGTTATTGTCTCATGAGCGGATACATATTTGAATGTATTTAGAAAAATAAACAAATA
GGGGTTCCGCGCACATTTCCCCGAAAAGTGCCACCTGACGTCTAAGAAACCATTATTATCATGACATTAA
CCTATAAAAATAGGCGTATCACGAGGCCCTTTCGTC
