>Addgene plasmid #121348 | pUC57-Kan_GY11_00108681 | addgene partial sequence | sequence record 238237 | M13-F20 5'-TGTAAAACGACGGCCAGT-3'
TTGGTCTCTAATGGCTGGTTGTATTGGTTGTGCTCCATCTGCTCCAAAAGAATATGATTGTGCTGTTGAA
ATTAGACATAAAGAATTGGAAGAACCATTTTTGGAAATTCATGCTAAATTTAATGATGTTATTCCAATTG
GTGTTGGTTTGGAAACTAGAAGAATTTGGTTGTGGCAATGTTCTGTTTTGTGTGATGATGTTCCAGCTTA
TTGGATTTTGAAAACTTGGGCTTTGAGAGAATTGCCATCTATTACTCCAGAATATCATAAAGAATGTATT
GATAAAGCTCATGAAGCTAAAGGTTCTAAATCTAAAGGTTCTAAATCTAAAGGTTCTAAATCTAAAGGTT
CTAAATCTAAAGGTTCTAAATCTAAAGGTTCTAAATCTAAAGGTCATTGAGCTTAGAGACCAAGTTCCAT
CCCAATGGCGCGCCGAGCTTGGCTCGAGCATGGTCATAGCTGTTTCCTGTGTGAAATTGTTATCCGCTCA
CAATTCCACACAACATACGAGCCGGAAGCATAAAGTGTAAAGCCTGGGGTGCCTAATGAGTGAGCTAACT
CACATTAATTGCGTTGCGCTCACTGCCCGCTTTCCAGTCGGGAAACCTGTCGTGCCAGCTGCATTAATGA
ATCGGCCAACGCGCGGGGAGAGGCGGTTTGCGTATTGGGCGCTCTTCCGCTTCCTCGCTCACTGACTCGC
TGCGCTCGGTCGTTCGGCTGCGGCGAGCGGTATCAGCTCACTCAAAGGCGGTAATACGGTTATCCACAGA
ATCAGGGGATAACGCAGGAAAGAACATGTGAGCAAAAGGCCAGCAAAAGG
